Addgene plasmid #20702: pHM830
Depositing lab: Thomas Stamminger. Publication: Mapping of nuclear localization signals by simultaneous fusion to green fluorescent protein and to beta-galactosidase. Sorg G, Stamminger T. Biotechniques. 1999 May . 26(5):858-62. 10.2144/99265bm12 PubMed 10337476.
Backbone
  Vector backbone: pcDNA3
  Backbone manufacturer: Invitrogen
  Backbone size w/o insert (bp): 5352
  Vector type: Mammalian Expression
Growth in bacteria
  Bacterial resistance: Ampicillin, 100 μg/mL
  Growth temperature: 37°C
  Growth strain: DH5alpha
  Copy number: Unknown
Gene/Insert
  Gene/Insert name: GFP-MCS-LacZ
  Species: Artificial
  Insert size (bp): 4015
  Cloning method: Restriction Enzyme; 5′ cloning site HindIII (not destroyed); 3′ cloning site XbaI (destroyed during cloning)
  Sequencing primers: 5′ n/a
Terms and licenses: Academic/Nonprofit Terms; Industry Terms: Not Available to Industry
Depositor comments: Sequence uploaded to AddGene might not be 100% correct - if necessary verify critical areas by sequencing
How to cite: pHM830 was a gift from Thomas Stamminger (Addgene plasmid # 20702 ; http://n2t.net/addgene:20702 ; RRID:Addgene_20702)
