[The description below was written by a language model from this plasmid's Addgene catalogue record and pLannotate feature annotations shown in this document.]
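Description:
pHM830 is a mammalian expression plasmid built on the pcDNA3 backbone that carries an artificial GFP-MCS-LacZ cassette of about 4 kb, giving a sequenced total of roughly 9.4 kb. It is maintained in E. coli through a high-copy ColE1/pUC-type origin and selected with ampicillin via the β-lactamase gene. An f1 origin is also present. For mammalian cells the backbone supplies an SV40 enhancer/early promoter driving the neomycin phosphotransferase gene, terminated by an SV40 polyadenylation signal, which would allow G418 selection of stable transfectants.

The payload is transcribed from the human cytomegalovirus immediate-early enhancer and promoter and terminated by the bovine growth hormone polyadenylation signal. The flanking T7 and SP6 phage promoters are typical of pcDNA3. The annotated open reading frames run from GFP (S65T variant) through a short linker region to full-length lacZ encoding β-galactosidase. The multiple cloning site named in the insert lies between the two reporters. The small gpt and trpS fragments annotated just upstream of lacZ are probably remnants of the lacZ source cassette rather than functional genes, and the brief HIV-1 LTR match near the CMV promoter is likewise only a short fragment.

According to the associated publication title, the vector is meant for mapping nuclear localization signals. A candidate sequence is inserted between GFP and β-galactosidase, producing a large fusion protein that can be tracked by fluorescence or by β-galactosidase activity. A fusion of this size should be too big to enter the nucleus passively, so nuclear accumulation would indicate a functional signal. The depositor cautions that the uploaded sequence may not be fully accurate and that critical regions should be verified.
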