Features (pLannotate 1.2.2; 24 found; start..end, strand, type, name):
     28..80      -  misc_feature   bom (fragment): basis of mobility region from pBR322
    235..614     +  enhancer       CMV enhancer: human cytomegalovirus immediate early enhancer
    615..818     +  promoter       CMV promoter: human cytomegalovirus (CMV) immediate early promoter
    814..847     +  LTR            5' LTR (truncated) (fragment): truncated 5' long terminal repeat (LTR) from HIV-1
    863..881     +  promoter       T7 promoter: promoter for bacteriophage T7 RNA polymerase
    904..1617    +  CDS            GFP (S65T): GFP (S65T) is a basic (constitutively fluorescent) green fluorescent protein published in 1995, derived from Aequorea victoria.
   1708..1764    +  CDS            gpt (fragment): XGPT_ECOLI - Also known as gpp, gxu. Experimental evidence at protein level: Swiss-Prot protein existence level 1. Purine salvage pathway enzyme that catalyzes the transfer of the ribosyl-5-phosphate group from 5-phospho-alpha-D-ribose 1- diphosphate (PRPP) to the N9 position of the 6-oxopurines guanine and xanthine to form the corresponding ribonucleotides GMP (guanosine 5'- monophosphate) and XMP (xanthosine 5'-monophosphate), with the release of PPi. To a lesser extent, also acts on hypoxanthine (PubMed:9100006, PubMed:3886014). Does not ribophosphorylate adenine (PubMed:3886014). From Esch
   1756..1842    +  CDS            trpS (fragment): SYW_ECOLI - Experimental evidence at protein level: Swiss-Prot protein existence level 1. Catalyzes the attachment of tryptophan to tRNA(Trp). Amino acylates tRNA(Trp) with both L- and D-tryptophan, although D-tryptophan is a poor substrate (PubMed:10918062). From Escherichia coli (strain K12).
   1849..4896    +  CDS            lacZ: β-galactosidase; lacZ
   4918..4936    -  promoter       SP6 promoter: promoter for bacteriophage SP6 RNA polymerase
   4962..5186    +  polyA_signal   bGH poly(A) signal: bovine growth hormone polyadenylation signal
   5190..5211    +  promoter       SV40 promoter (fragment): SV40 enhancer and early promoter
   5232..5660    +  rep_origin     f1 ori (sequence partly withheld): f1 bacteriophage origin of replication; arrow indicates direction of (+) strand synthesis
   5674..6003    +  promoter       SV40 promoter: SV40 enhancer and early promoter
   6070..6861    +  CDS            neo: KKA2_KLEPN - Also known as kan, nptII. Experimental evidence at protein level: Swiss-Prot protein existence level 1. Resistance to kanamycin, neomycin, paromomycin, ribostamycin, butirosin and gentamicin B. From Klebsiella pneumoniae.
   6885..7043    +  CDS            ble (fragment): BLE_KLEPN - Experimental evidence at protein level: Swiss-Prot protein existence level 1. Binding protein with a strong affinity to the bleomycin family of antibiotics. Binds to CL990; an antimitotic-antibiotic compound. From Klebsiella pneumoniae.
   7038..7159    +  polyA_signal   SV40 poly(A) signal: SV40 polyadenylation signal
   7232..7248    -  protein_bind   lac operator: The lac repressor binds to the lac operator to inhibit transcription in E. coli. This inhibition can be relieved by adding lactose or isopropyl-β-D-thiogalactopyranoside (IPTG). lac repressor encoded by lacI
   7256..7286    -  promoter       lac promoter: promoter for the E. coli lac operon
   7301..7322    -  protein_bind   CAP binding site: CAP binding activates transcription in the presence of cAMP. E. coli catabolite activator protein
   7335..7427    -  CDS            lacI (fragment): lac repressor; lacI; The lac repressor binds to the lac operator to inhibit transcription in E. coli. This inhibition can be relieved by adding lactose or isopropyl-β-D-thiogalactopyranoside (IPTG).
   7610..8198    -  rep_origin     ori: high-copy-number ColE1/pMB1/pBR322/pUC origin of replication
   8369..9229    -  CDS            AmpR: β-lactamase; bla; confers resistance to ampicillin, carbenicillin, and related antibiotics
   9230..9334    -  promoter       AmpR promoter: bla
>Addgene plasmid #20702 | pHM830 | addgene full sequence | sequence record 238202 | Addgene NGS Result
GACGGATCGGGAGATCTCCCGATCCCCTATGGTGCACTCTCAGTACAATCTGCTCTGATGCCGCATAGTT
AAGCCAGTATCTGCTCCCTGCTTGTGTGTTGGAGGTCGCTGAGTAGTGCGCGAGCAAAATTTAAGCTACA
ACAAGGCAAGGCTTGACCGACAATTGCATGAAGAATCTGCTTAGGGTTAGGCGTTTTGCGCTGCTTCGCG
ATGTACGGGCCAGATATACGCGTTGACATTGATTATTGACTAGTTATTAATAGTAATCAATTACGGGGTC
ATTAGTTCATAGCCCATATATGGAGTTCCGCGTTACATAACTTACGGTAAATGGCCCGCCTGGCTGACCG
CCCAACGACCCCCGCCCATTGACGTCAATAATGACGTATGTTCCCATAGTAACGCCAATAGGGACTTTCC
ATTGACGTCAATGGGTGGAGTATTTACGGTAAACTGCCCACTTGGCAGTACATCAAGTGTATCATATGCC
AAGTACGCCCCCTATTGACGTCAATGACGGTAAATGGCCCGCCTGGCATTATGCCCAGTACATGACCTTA
TGGGACTTTCCTACTTGGCAGTACATCTACGTATTAGTCATCGCTATTACCATGGTGATGCGGTTTTGGC
AGTACATCAATGGGCGTGGATAGCGGTTTGACTCACGGGGATTTCCAAGTCTCCACCCCATTGACGTCAA
TGGGAGTTTGTTTTGGCACCAAAATCAACGGGACTTTCCAAAATGTCGTAACAACTCCGCCCCATTGACG
CAAATGGGCGGTAGGCGTGTACGGTGGGAGGTCTATATAAGCAGAGCTCTCTGGCTAACTAGAGAACCCA
CTGCTTACTGGCTTATCGAAATTAATACGACTCACTATAGGGAGACCCAAGCTTGCCGCCACCATGAGCA
AGGGCGAGGAACTGTTCACTGGCGTGGTCCCAATTCTCGTGGAACTGGATGGCGATGTGAATGGGCACAA
ATTTTCTGTCAGCGGAGAGGGTGAAGGTGATGCCACATACGGAAAGCTCACCCTGAAATTCATCTGCACC
ACTGGAAAGCTCCCTGTGCCATGGCCAACACTGGTCACTACCCTGACCTATGGCGTGCAGTGCTTTTCCA
GATACCCAGACCATATGAAGCAGCATGACTTTTTCAAGAGCGCCATGCCCGAGGGCTATGTGCAGGAGAG
AACCATCTTTTTCAAAGATGACGGGAACTACAAGACCCGCGCTGAAGTCAAGTTCGAAGGTGACACCCTG
GTGAATAGAATCGAGCTGAAGGGCATTGACTTTAAGGAGGATGGAAACATTCTCGGCCACAAGCTGGAAT
ACAACTATAACTCCCACAATGTGTACATCATGGCCGACAAGCAAAAGAATGGCATCAAGGTCAACTTCAA
GATCAGACACAACATTGAGGATGGATCCGTGCAGCTGGCCGACCATTATCAACAGAACACTCCAATCGGC
GACGGCCCTGTGCTCCTCCCAGACAACCATTACCTGTCCACCCAGTCTGCCCTGTCTAAAGATCCCAACG
AAAAGAGAGACCACATGGTCCTGCTGGAGTTTGTGACCGCTGCTGGGATCACACATGGCATGGACGAGCT
GTACAAGGCTATCGATGCTCTCGACGCTAGGCCCGGGCCCGCTAGCGGCCTTAAGGGCCCGCGGGGCCAC
GTGGGCTCTAGAGGGCCCGGGCCTAGAATGCCTTCTGAACAATGGAAAGGCATTATTGCCGTAAGCCGTG
GCGGTCTGATACCGGTGGGTGAAGACCAGAAACAGCACCTCGAACTGAGCCGCGATATTGCCCAGCGTTT
CAACGCGCTGTATGGCGAGATCGATCCCGTCGTTTTACAACGTCGTGACTGGGAAAACCCTGGCGTTACC
CAACTTAATCGCCTTGCAGCACATCCCCCTTTCGCCAGCTGGCGTAATAGCGAAGAGGCCCGCACCGATC
GCCCTTCCCAACAGTTGCGCAGCCTGAATGGCGAATGGCGCTTTGCCTGGTTTCCGGCACCAGAAGCGGT
GCCGGAAAGCTGGCTGGAGTGCGATCTTCCTGAGGCCGATACTGTCGTCGTCCCCTCAAACTGGCAGATG
CACGGTTACGATGCGCCCATCTACACCAACGTGACCTATCCCATTACGGTCAATCCGCCGTTTGTTCCCA
CGGAGAATCCGACGGGTTGTTACTCGCTCACATTTAATGTTGATGAAAGCTGGCTACAGGAAGGCCAGAC
GCGAATTATTTTTGATGGCGTTAACTCGGCGTTTCATCTGTGGTGCAACGGGCGCTGGGTCGGTTACGGC
CAGGACAGTCGTTTGCCGTCTGAATTTGACCTGAGCGCATTTTTACGCGCCGGAGAAAACCGCCTCGCGG
TGATGGTGCTGCGCTGGAGTGACGGCAGTTATCTGGAAGATCAGGATGTGTGGCGGATGAGCGGCATTTT
CCGTGACGTCTCGTTGCTGCATAAACCGACTACACAAATCAGCGATTTCCATGTTGCCACTCGCTTTAAT
GATGATTTCAGCCGCGCTGTACTGGAGGCTGAAGTTCAGATGTGCGGCGAGTTGCGTGACTACCTACGGG
TAACAGTTTCTTTATGGCAGGGTGAAACGCAGGTCGCCAGCGGCACCGCGCCTTTCGGCGGTGAAATTAT
CGATGAGCGTGGTGGTTATGCCGATCGCGTCACACTACGTCTGAACGTCGAAAACCCGAAACTGTGGAGC
GCCGAAATCCCGAATCTCTATCGTGCGGTGGTTGAACTGCACACCGCCGACGGCACGCTGATTGAAGCAG
AAGCCTGCGATGTCGGTTTCCGCGAGGTGCGGATTGAAAATGGTCTGCTGCTGCTGAACGGCAAGCCGTT
GCTGATTCGAGGCGTTAACCGTCACGAGCATCATCCTCTGCATGGTCAGGTCATGGATGAGCAGACGATG
GTGCAGGATATCCTGCTGATGAAGCAGAACAACTTTAACGCCGTGCGCTGTTCGCATTATCCGAACCATC
CGCTGTGGTACACGCTGTGCGACCGCTACGGCCTGTATGTGGTGGATGAAGCCAATATTGAAACCCACGG
CATGGTGCCAATGAATCGTCTGACCGATGATCCGCGCTGGCTACCGGCGATGAGCGAACGCGTAACGCGA
ATGGTGCAGCGCGATCGTAATCACCCGAGTGTGATCATCTGGTCGCTGGGGAATGAATCAGGCCACGGCG
CTAATCACGACGCGCTGTATCGCTGGATCAAATCTGTCGATCCTTCCCGCCCGGTGCAGTATGAAGGCGG
CGGAGCCGACACCACGGCCACCGATATTATTTGCCCGATGTACGCGCGCGTGGATGAAGACCAGCCCTTC
CCGGCTGTGCCGAAATGGTCCATCAAAAAATGGCTTTCGCTACCTGGAGAGACGCGCCCGCTGATCCTTT
GCGAATACGCCCACGCGATGGGTAACAGTCTTGGCGGTTTCGCTAAATACTGGCAGGCGTTTCGTCAGTA
TCCCCGTTTACAGGGCGGCTTCGTCTGGGACTGGGTGGATCAGTCGCTGATTAAATATGATGAAAACGGC
AACCCGTGGTCGGCTTACGGCGGTGATTTTGGCGATACGCCGAACGATCGCCAGTTCTGTATGAACGGTC
TGGTCTTTGCCGACCGCACGCCGCATCCAGCGCTGACGGAAGCAAAACACCAGCAGCAGTTTTTCCAGTT
CCGTTTATCCGGGCAAACCATCGAAGTGACCAGCGAATACCTGTTCCGTCATAGCGATAACGAGCTCCTG
CACTGGATGGTGGCGCTGGATGGTAAGCCGCTGGCAAGCGGTGAAGTGCCTCTGGATGTCGCTCCACAAG
GTAAACAGTTGATTGAACTGCCTGAACTACCGCAGCCGGAGAGCGCCGGGCAACTCTGGCTCACAGTACG
CGTAGTGCAACCGAACGCGACCGCATGGTCAGAAGCCGGGCACATCAGCGCCTGGCAGCAGTGGCGTCTG
GCGGAAAACCTCAGTGTGACGCTCCCCGCCGCGTCCCACGCCATCCCGCATCTGACCACCAGCGAAATGG
ATTTTTGCATCGAGCTGGGTAATAAGCGTTGGCAATTTAACCGCCAGTCAGGCTTTCTTTCACAGATGTG
GATTGGCGATAAAAAACAACTGCTGACGCCGCTGCGCGATCAGTTCACCCGTGCACCGCTGGATAACGAC
ATTGGCGTAAGTGAAGCGACCCGCATTGACCCTAACGCCTGGGTCGAACGCTGGAAGGCGGCGGGCCATT
ACCAGGCCGAAGCAGCGTTGTTGCAGTGCACGGCAGATACACTTGCTGATGCGGTGCTGATTACGACCGC
TCACGCGTGGCAGCATCAGGGGAAAACCTTATTTATCAGCCGGAAAACCTACCGGATTGATGGTAGTGGT
CAAATGGCGATTACCGTTGATGTTGAAGTGGCGAGCGATACACCGCATCCGGCGCGGATTGGCCTGAACT
GCCAGCTGGCGCAGGTAGCAGAGCGGGTAAACTGGCTCGGATTAGGGCCGCAAGAAAACTATCCCGACCG
CCTTACTGCCGCCTGTTTTGACCGCTGGGATCTGCCATTGTCAGACATGTATACCCCGTACGTCTTCCCG
AGCGAAAACGGTCTGCGCTGCGGGACGCGCGAATTGAATTATGGCCCACACCAGTGGCGCGGCGACTTCC
AGTTCAACATCAGCCGCTACAGTCAACAGCAACTGATGGAAACCAGCCATCGCCATCTGCTGCACGCGGA
AGAAGGCACATGGCTGAATATCGACGGTTTCCATATGGGGATTGGTGGCGACGACTCCTGGAGCCCGTCA
GTATCGGCGGAATTCCAGCTGAGCGCCGGTCGCTACCATTACCAGTTGGTCTGGTGTCAAAAATAACTCG
AGACTAGAGGGCCCTATTCTATAGTGTCACCTAAATGCTAGAGCTCGCTGATCAGCCTCGACTGTGCCTT
CTAGTTGCCAGCCATCTGTTGTTTGCCCCTCCCCCGTGCCTTCCTTGACCCTGGAAGGTGCCACTCCCAC
TGTCCTTTCCTAATAAAATGAGGAAATTGCATCGCATTGTCTGAGTAGGTGTCATTCTATTCTGGGGGGT
GGGGTGGGGCAGGACAGCAAGGGGGAGGATTGGGAAGACAATAGCAGGCATGCTGGGGATGCGGTGGGCT
CTATGGCTTCTGAGGCGGAAAGAACCAGCTGGGGCTCTAGGGGGTATCCCC
[124 nt withheld, positions 5232-5355]
C
[91 nt withheld, positions 5357-5447]
A
[49 nt withheld, positions 5449-5497]
CCTTTGACGTTGGAGTCCACGTTCTTT
[37 nt withheld, positions 5525-5561]
ACCCTATCTCGGTCTATTCTTTTGATTTATAAGGGATTTTGCCGATTTCGGCCTATTGGTTAAAAAATGA
GCTGATTTAACAAAAATTTAACGCGAATTAATTCTGTGGAATGTGTGTCAGTTAGGGTGTGGAAAGTCCC
CAGGCTCCCCAGCAGGCAGAAGTATGCAAAGCATGCATCTCAATTAGTCAGCAACCAGGTGTGGAAAGTC
CCCAGGCTCCCCAGCAGGCAGAAGTATGCAAAGCATGCATCTCAATTAGTCAGCAACCATAGTCCCGCCC
CTAACTCCGCCCATCCCGCCCCTAACTCCGCCCAGTTCCGCCCATTCTCCGCCCCATGGCTGACTAATTT
TTTTTATTTATGCAGAGGCCGAGGCCGCCTCTGCCTCTGAGCTATTCCAGAAGTAGTGAGGAGGCTTTTT
TGGAGGCCTAGGCTTTTGCAAAAAGCTCCCGGGAGCTTGTATATCCATTTTCGGATCTGATCAAGAGACA
GGATGAGGATCGTTTCGCATGATTGAACAAGATGGATTGCACGCAGGTTCTCCGGCCGCTTGGGTGGAGA
GGCTATTCGGCTATGACTGGGCACAACAGACAATCGGCTGCTCTGATGCCGCCGTGTTCCGGCTGTCAGC
GCAGGGGCGCCCGGTTCTTTTTGTCAAGACCGACCTGTCCGGTGCCCTGAATGAACTGCAGGACGAGGCA
GCGCGGCTATCGTGGCTGGCCACGACGGGCGTTCCTTGCGCAGCTGTGCTCGACGTTGTCACTGAAGCGG
GAAGGGACTGGCTGCTATTGGGCGAAGTGCCGGGGCAGGATCTCCTGTCATCTCACCTTGCTCCTGCCGA
GAAAGTATCCATCATGGCTGATGCAATGCGGCGGCTGCATACGCTTGATCCGGCTACCTGCCCATTCGAC
CACCAAGCGAAACATCGCATCGAGCGAGCACGTACTCGGATGGAAGCCGGTCTTGTCGATCAGGATGATC
TGGACGAAGAGCATCAGGGGCTCGCGCCAGCCGAACTGTTCGCCAGGCTCAAGGCGCGCATGCCCGACGG
CGAGGATCTCGTCGTGACCCATGGCGATGCCTGCTTGCCGAATATCATGGTGGAAAATGGCCGCTTTTCT
GGATTCATCGACTGTGGCCGGCTGGGTGTGGCGGACCGCTATCAGGACATAGCGTTGGCTACCCGTGATA
TTGCTGAAGAGCTTGGCGGCGAATGGGCTGACCGCTTCCTCGTGCTTTACGGTATCGCCGCTCCCGATTC
GCAGCGCATCGCCTTCTATCGCCTTCTTGACGAGTTCTTCTGAGCGGGACTCTGGGGTTCGAAATGACCG
ACCAAGCGACGCCCAACCTGCCATCACGAGATTTCGATTCCACCGCCGCCTTCTATGAAAGGTTGGGCTT
CGGAATCGTTTTCCGGGACGCCGGCTGGATGATCCTCCAGCGCGGGGATCTCATGCTGGAGTTCTTCGCC
CACCCCAACTTGTTTATTGCAGCTTATAATGGTTACAAATAAAGCAATAGCATCACAAATTTCACAAATA
AAGCATTTTTTTCACTGCATTCTAGTTGTGGTTTGTCCAAACTCATCAATGTATCTTATCATGTCTGTAT
ACCGTCGACCTCTAGCTAGAGCTTGGCGTAATCATGGTCATAGCTGTTTCCTGTGTGAAATTGTTATCCG
CTCACAATTCCACACAACATACGAGCCGGAAGCATAAAGTGTAAAGCCTGGGGTGCCTAATGAGTGAGCT
AACTCACATTAATTGCGTTGCGCTCACTGCCCGCTTTCCAGTCGGGAAACCTGTCGTGCCAGCTGCATTA
ATGAATCGGCCAACGCGCGGGGAGAGGCGGTTTGCGTATTGGGCGCTCTTCCGCTTCCTCGCTCACTGAC
TCGCTGCGCTCGGTCGTTCGGCTGCGGCGAGCGGTATCAGCTCACTCAAAGGCGGTAATACGGTTATCCA
CAGAATCAGGGGATAACGCAGGAAAGAACATGTGAGCAAAAGGCCAGCAAAAGGCCAGGAACCGTAAAAA
GGCCGCGTTGCTGGCGTTTTTCCATAGGCTCCGCCCCCCTGACGAGCATCACAAAAATCGACGCTCAAGT
CAGAGGTGGCGAAACCCGACAGGACTATAAAGATACCAGGCGTTTCCCCCTGGAAGCTCCCTCGTGCGCT
CTCCTGTTCCGACCCTGCCGCTTACCGGATACCTGTCCGCCTTTCTCCCTTCGGGAAGCGTGGCGCTTTC
TCATAGCTCACGCTGTAGGTATCTCAGTTCGGTGTAGGTCGTTCGCTCCAAGCTGGGCTGTGTGCACGAA
CCCCCCGTTCAGCCCGACCGCTGCGCCTTATCCGGTAACTATCGTCTTGAGTCCAACCCGGTAAGACACG
ACTTATCGCCACTGGCAGCAGCCACTGGTAACAGGATTAGCAGAGCGAGGTATGTAGGCGGTGCTACAGA
GTTCTTGAAGTGGTGGCCTAACTACGGCTACACTAGAAGAACAGTATTTGGTATCTGCGCTCTGCTGAAG
CCAGTTACCTTCGGAAAAAGAGTTGGTAGCTCTTGATCCGGCAAACAAACCACCGCTGGTAGCGGTGGTT
TTTTTGTTTGCAAGCAGCAGATTACGCGCAGAAAAAAAGGATCTCAAGAAGATCCTTTGATCTTTTCTAC
GGGGTCTGACGCTCAGTGGAACGAAAACTCACGTTAAGGGATTTTGGTCATGAGATTATCAAAAAGGATC
TTCACCTAGATCCTTTTAAATTAAAAATGAAGTTTTAAATCAATCTAAAGTATATATGAGTAAACTTGGT
CTGACAGTTACCAATGCTTAATCAGTGAGGCACCTATCTCAGCGATCTGTCTATTTCGTTCATCCATAGT
TGCCTGACTCCCCGTCGTGTAGATAACTACGATACGGGAGGGCTTACCATCTGGCCCCAGTGCTGCAATG
ATACCGCGAGACCCACGCTCACCGGCTCCAGATTTATCAGCAATAAACCAGCCAGCCGGAAGGGCCGAGC
GCAGAAGTGGTCCTGCAACTTTATCCGCCTCCATCCAGTCTATTAATTGTTGCCGGGAAGCTAGAGTAAG
TAGTTCGCCAGTTAATAGTTTGCGCAACGTTGTTGCCATTGCTACAGGCATCGTGGTGTCACGCTCGTCG
TTTGGTATGGCTTCATTCAGCTCCGGTTCCCAACGATCAAGGCGAGTTACATGATCCCCCATGTTGTGCA
AAAAAGCGGTTAGCTCCTTCGGTCCTCCGATCGTTGTCAGAAGTAAGTTGGCCGCAGTGTTATCACTCAT
GGTTATGGCAGCACTGCATAATTCTCTTACTGTCATGCCATCCGTAAGATGCTTTTCTGTGACTGGTGAG
TACTCAACCAAGTCATTCTGAGAATAGTGTATGCGGCGACCGAGTTGCTCTTGCCCGGCGTCAATACGGG
ATAATACCGCGCCACATAGCAGAACTTTAAAAGTGCTCATCATTGGAAAACGTTCTTCGGGGCGAAAACT
CTCAAGGATCTTACCGCTGTTGAGATCCAGTTCGATGTAACCCACTCGTGCACCCAACTGATCTTCAGCA
TCTTTTACTTTCACCAGCGTTTCTGGGTGAGCAAAAACAGGAAGGCAAAATGCCGCAAAAAAGGGAATAA
GGGCGACACGGAAATGTTGAATACTCATACTCTTCCTTTTTCAATATTATTGAAGCATTTATCAGGGTTA
TTGTCTCATGAGCGGATACATATTTGAATGTATTTAGAAAAATAAACAAATAGGGGTTCCGCGCACATTT
CCCCGAAAAGTGCCACCTGACGTC
