>Addgene plasmid #20702 | pHM830 | addgene partial sequence | sequence record 26634 | 20702 with M13pUC-fwd
GCGCGTTNANCGCTGGGCAATATCGCGGCTCAGTTCGAGGTGCTGTTTCTGGTCTTCACCCACCGGTATC
AGACCGCCACGGCTTACGGCAATAATGCCTTTCCATTGTTCAGAAGGCATTCTAGGCCCGGGCCCTCTAG
AGCCCACGTGGCCCCGCGGGCCCTTAAGGCCGCTAGCGGGCCCGGGCCTAGCGTCGAGAGCATCGATAGC
CTTGTACAGCTCGTCCATGCCATGTGTGATCCCAGCAGCGGTCACAAACTCCAGCAGGACCATGTGGTCT
CTCTTTTCGTTGGGATCTTTAGACAGGGCAGACTGGGTGGACAGGTAATGGTTGTCTGGGAGGAGCACAG
GGCCGTCGCCGATTGGAGTGTTCTGTTGATAATGGTCGGCCAGCTGCACGGATCCATCCTCAATGTTGTG
TCTGATCTTGAAGTTGACCTTGATGCCATTCTTTTGCTTGTCGGCCATGATGTACACATTGTGGGAGTTA
TAGTTGTATTCCAGCTTGTGGCCGAGAATGTTTCCATCCTCCTTAAAGTCAATGCCCTTCAGCTCGATTC
TATTCACCAGGGTGTCACCTTCGAACTTGACTTCAGCGCGGGTCTTGTAGTTCCCGTCATCTTTGAAAAA
NANGGTTCTCTCCTGCACATAGCCCTCGGGCATGGCGCTCTTGAAAAAGTCATGCTGCTTCATATGGTCT
GGGTATCTGGAAAAGCACTGCACGCCAT
