LOCUS       Exported 9366 bp ds-DNA circular SYN 12-MAY-2021
DEFINITION  synthetic circular DNA
ACCESSION   .
VERSION     .
KEYWORDS    pHM830
SOURCE      synthetic DNA construct
  ORGANISM  synthetic DNA construct
REFERENCE   1 (bases 1 to 9366)
  AUTHORS   Sorg G, Stamminger T
  TITLE     Mapping of nuclear localization signals by simultaneous fusion to
            green fluorescent protein and to beta-galactosidase.
  JOURNAL   Biotechniques. 1999 May . 26(5):858-62.
  PUBMED    10337476
REFERENCE   2 (bases 1 to 9366)
  AUTHORS   .
  TITLE     Direct Submission
  JOURNAL   Exported May 12, 2021 from SnapGene Server 1.1.58
            http://www.snapgene.com
FEATURES             Location/Qualifiers
     source          1..9366
                     /organism="synthetic DNA construct"
                     /mol_type="other DNA"
     primer_bind     complement(44..63)
                     /label=pRS-marker
                     /note="pRS vectors, use to sequence yeast selectable
                     marker"
     enhancer        235..614
                     /label=CMV enhancer
                     /note="human cytomegalovirus immediate early enhancer"
     promoter        615..818
                     /label=CMV promoter
                     /note="human cytomegalovirus (CMV) immediate early
                     promoter"
     primer_bind     769..789
                     /label=CMV-F
                     /note="Human CMV immediate early promoter, forward primer"
     primer_bind     863..882
                     /label=T7
                     /note="T7 promoter, forward primer"
     promoter        863..881
                     /label=T7 promoter
                     /note="promoter for bacteriophage T7 RNA polymerase"
     CDS             904..1617
                     /codon_start=1
                     /product="green fluorescent protein"
                     /label=GFP
                     /translation="MSKGEELFTGVVPILVELDGDVNGHKFSVSGEGEGDATYGKLTLK
                     FICTTGKLPVPWPTLVTTLTYGVQCFSRYPDHMKQHDFFKSAMPEGYVQERTIFFKDDG
                     NYKTRAEVKFEGDTLVNRIELKGIDFKEDGNILGHKLEYNYNSHNVYIMADKQKNGIKV
                     NFKIRHNIEDGSVQLADHYQQNTPIGDGPVLLPDNHYLSTQSALSKDPNEKRDHMVLLE
                     FVTAAGITHGMDELYK"
     CDS             1849..4896
                     /codon_start=1
                     /gene="lacZ"
                     /product="beta-galactosidase"
                     /label=lacZ
                     /translation="VVLQRRDWENPGVTQLNRLAAHPPFASWRNSEEARTDRPSQQLRS
                     LNGEWRFAWFPAPEAVPESWLECDLPEADTVVVPSNWQMHGYDAPIYTNVTYPITVNPP
                     FVPTENPTGCYSLTFNVDESWLQEGQTRIIFDGVNSAFHLWCNGRWVGYGQDSRLPSEF
                     DLSAFLRAGENRLAVMVLRWSDGSYLEDQDMWRMSGIFRDVSLLHKPTTQISDFHVATR
                     FNDDFSRAVLEAEVQMCGELRDYLRVTVSLWQGETQVASGTAPFGGEIIDERGGYADRV
                     TLRLNVENPKLWSAEIPNLYRAVVELHTADGTLIEAEACDVGFREVRIENGLLLLNGKP
                     LLIRGVNRHEHHPLHGQVMDEQTMVQDILLMKQNNFNAVRCSHYPNHPLWYTLCDRYGL
                     YVVDEANIETHGMVPMNRLTDDPRWLPAMSERVTRMVQRDRNHPSVIIWSLGNESGHGA
                     NHDALYRWIKSVDPSRPVQYEGGGADTTATDIICPMYARVDEDQPFPAVPKWSIKKWLS
                     LPGETRPLILCEYAHAMGNSLGGFAKYWQAFRQYPRLQGGFVWDWVDQSLIKYDENGNP
                     WSAYGGDFGDTPNDRQFCMNGLVFADRTPHPALTEAKHQQQFFQFRLSGQTIEVTSEYL
                     FRHSDNELLHWMVALDGKPLASGEVPLDVAPQGKQLIELPELPQPESAGQLWLTVRVVQ
                     PNATAWSEAGHISAWQQWRLAENLSVTLPAASHAIPHLTTSEMDFCIELGNKRWQFNRQ
                     SGFLSQMWIGDKKQLLTPLRDQFTRAPLDNDIGVSEATRIDPNAWVERWKAAGHYQAEA
                     ALLQCTADTLADAVLITTAHAWQHQGKTLFISRKTYRIDGSGQMAITVDVEVASDTPHP
                     ARIGLNCQLAQVAERVNWLGLGPQENYPDRLTAACFDRWDLPLSDMYTPYVFPSENGLR
                     CGTRELNYGPHQWRGDFQFNISRYSQQQLMETSHRHLLHAEEGTWLNIDGFHMGIGGDD
                     SWSPSVSAEFQLSAGRYHYQLVWCQK"
     primer_bind     complement(1851..1873)
                     /label=M13/pUC Forward
                     /note="In lacZ gene"
     promoter        complement(4918..4936)
                     /label=SP6 promoter
                     /note="promoter for bacteriophage SP6 RNA polymerase"
     primer_bind     complement(4919..4936)
                     /label=SP6
                     /note="SP6 promoter, forward primer"
     primer_bind     complement(4956..4973)
                     /label=BGH-rev
                     /note="Bovine growth hormone terminator, reverse primer.
                     Also called BGH reverse"
     polyA_signal    4962..5186
                     /label=bGH poly(A) signal
                     /note="bovine growth hormone polyadenylation signal"
     rep_origin      5232..5660
                     /direction=RIGHT
                     /label=f1 ori
                     /note="f1 bacteriophage origin of replication; arrow
                     indicates direction of (+) strand synthesis"
     primer_bind     complement(5319..5338)
                     /label=F1ori-R
                     /note="F1 origin, reverse primer"
     primer_bind     5529..5550
                     /label=F1ori-F
                     /note="F1 origin, forward primer"
     primer_bind     complement(5669..5689)
                     /label=pBABE 3'
                     /note="SV40 enhancer, reverse primer for pBABE vectors"
     promoter        5674..6004
                     /label=SV40 promoter
                     /note="SV40 enhancer and early promoter"
     rep_origin      5855..5990
                     /label=SV40 ori
                     /note="SV40 origin of replication"
     primer_bind     5917..5936
                     /label=SV40pro-F
                     /note="SV40 promoter/origin, forward primer"
     CDS             6071..6865
                     /codon_start=1
                     /gene="aph(3')-II (or nptII)"
                     /product="aminoglycoside phosphotransferase from Tn5"
                     /label=NeoR/KanR
                     /note="confers resistance to neomycin, kanamycin, and G418
                     (Geneticin(R))"
                     /translation="MIEQDGLHAGSPAAWVERLFGYDWAQQTIGCSDAAVFRLSAQGRP
                     VLFVKTDLSGALNELQDEAARLSWLATTGVPCAAVLDVVTEAGRDWLLLGEVPGQDLLS
                     SHLAPAEKVSIMADAMRRLHTLDPATCPFDHQAKHRIERARTRMEAGLVDQDDLDEEHQ
                     GLAPAELFARLKARMPDGEDLVVTHGDACLPNIMVENGRFSGFIDCGRLGVADRYQDIA
                     LATRDIAEELGGEWADRFLVLYGIAAPDSQRIAFYRLLDEFF"
     primer_bind     complement(6125..6144)
                     /label=Neo-R
                     /note="Neomycin resistance gene, reverse primer"
     primer_bind     6735..6754
                     /label=Neo-F
                     /note="Neomycin resistance gene, forward primer"
     polyA_signal    7039..7160
                     /label=SV40 poly(A) signal
                     /note="SV40 polyadenylation signal"
     primer_bind     complement(7076..7095)
                     /label=SV40pA-R
                     /note="SV40 polyA, reverse primer"
     primer_bind     7130..7149
                     /label=EBV-rev
                     /note="SV40 polyA terminator, reverse primer"
     primer_bind     complement(7209..7225)
                     /label=M13 rev
                     /note="common sequencing primer, one of multiple similar
                     variants"
     primer_bind     complement(7209..7225)
                     /label=M13 Reverse
                     /note="In lacZ gene. Also called M13-rev"
     primer_bind     complement(7222..7244)
                     /label=M13/pUC Reverse
                     /note="In lacZ gene"
     protein_bind    7233..7249
                     /label=lac operator
                     /bound_moiety="lac repressor encoded by lacI"
                     /note="The lac repressor binds to the lac operator to
                     inhibit transcription in E. coli. This inhibition can be
                     relieved by adding lactose or
                     isopropyl-beta-D-thiogalactopyranoside (IPTG)."
     promoter        complement(7257..7287)
                     /label=lac promoter
                     /note="promoter for the E. coli lac operon"
     protein_bind    7302..7323
                     /label=CAP binding site
                     /bound_moiety="E. coli catabolite activator protein"
                     /note="CAP binding activates transcription in the presence
                     of cAMP."
     primer_bind     complement(7440..7457)
                     /label=L4440
                     /note="L4440 vector, forward primer"
     rep_origin      complement(7611..8199)
                     /direction=LEFT
                     /label=ori
                     /note="high-copy-number ColE1/pMB1/pBR322/pUC origin of
                     replication"
     primer_bind     complement(7691..7710)
                     /label=pBR322ori-F
                     /note="pBR322 origin, forward primer"
     CDS             complement(8370..9230)
                     /codon_start=1
                     /gene="bla"
                     /product="beta-lactamase"
                     /label=AmpR
                     /note="confers resistance to ampicillin, carbenicillin, and
                     related antibiotics"
                     /translation="MSIQHFRVALIPFFAAFCLPVFAHPETLVKVKDAEDQLGARVGYI
                     ELDLNSGKILESFRPEERFPMMSTFKVLLCGAVLSRIDAGQEQLGRRIHYSQNDLVEYS
                     PVTEKHLTDGMTVRELCSAAITMSDNTAANLLLTTIGGPKELTAFLHNMGDHVTRLDRW
                     EPELNEAIPNDERDTTMPVAMATTLRKLLTGELLTLASRQQLIDWMEADKVAGPLLRSA
                     LPAGWFIADKSGAGERGSRGIIAALGPDGKPSRIVVIYTTGSQATMDERNRQIAEIGAS
                     LIKHW"
     primer_bind     8993..9012
                     /label=Amp-R
                     /note="Ampicillin resistance gene, reverse primer"
     promoter        complement(9231..9335)
                     /gene="bla"
                     /label=AmpR promoter
ORIGIN
        1 gacggatcgg gagatctccc gatcccctat ggtcgactct cagtacaatc tgctctgatg
       61 ccgcatagtt aagccagtat ctgctccctg cttgtgtgtt ggaggtcgct gagtagtgcg
      121 cgagcaaaat ttaagctaca acaaggcaag gcttgaccga caattgcatg aagaatctgc
      181 ttagggttag gcgttttgcg ctgcttcgcg atgtacgggc cagatatacg cgttgacatt
      241 gattattgac tagttattaa tagtaatcaa ttacggggtc attagttcat agcccatata
      301 tggagttccg cgttacataa cttacggtaa atggcccgcc tggctgaccg cccaacgacc
      361 cccgcccatt gacgtcaata atgacgtatg ttcccatagt aacgccaata gggactttcc
      421 attgacgtca atgggtggag tatttacggt aaactgccca cttggcagta catcaagtgt
      481 atcatatgcc aagtacgccc cctattgacg tcaatgacgg taaatggccc gcctggcatt
      541 atgcccagta catgacctta tgggactttc ctacttggca gtacatctac gtattagtca
      601 tcgctattac catggtgatg cggttttggc agtacatcaa tgggcgtgga tagcggtttg
      661 actcacgggg atttccaagt ctccacccca ttgacgtcaa tgggagtttg ttttggcacc
      721 aaaatcaacg ggactttcca aaatgtcgta acaactccgc cccattgacg caaatgggcg
      781 gtaggcgtgt acggtgggag gtctatataa gcagagctct ctggctaact agagaaccca
      841 ctgcttactg gcttatcgaa attaatacga ctcactatag ggagacccaa gcttgccgcc
      901 accatgagca agggcgagga actgttcact ggcgtggtcc caattctcgt ggaactggat
      961 ggcgatgtga atgggcacaa attttctgtc agcggagagg gtgaaggtga tgccacatac
     1021 ggaaagctca ccctgaaatt catctgcacc actggaaagc tccctgtgcc atggccaaca
     1081 ctggtcacta ccctgaccta tggcgtgcag tgcttttcca gatacccaga ccatatgaag
     1141 cagcatgact ttttcaagag cgccatgccc gagggctatg tgcaggagag aaccatcttt
     1201 ttcaaagatg acgggaacta caagacccgc gctgaagtca agttcgaagg tgacaccctg
     1261 gtgaatagaa tcgagctgaa gggcattgac tttaaggagg atggaaacat tctcggccac
     1321 aagctggaat acaactataa ctcccacaat gtgtacatca tggccgacaa gcaaaagaat
     1381 ggcatcaagg tcaacttcaa gatcagacac aacattgagg atggatccgt gcagctggcc
     1441 gaccattatc aacagaacac tccaatcggc gacggccctg tgctcctccc agacaaccat
     1501 tacctgtcca cccagtctgc cctgtctaaa gatcccaacg aaaagagaga ccacatggtc
     1561 ctgctggagt ttgtgaccgc tgctgggatc acacatggca tggacgagct gtacaaggct
     1621 atcgatgctc tcgacgctag gcccgggccc gctagcggcc ttaagggccc gcggggccac
     1681 gtgggctcta gagggcccgg gcctagaatg ccttctgaac aatggaaagg cattattgcc
     1741 gtaagccgtg gcggtctgat accggtgggt gaagaccaga aacagcacct cgaactgagc
     1801 cgcgatattg cccagcgttt caacgcgctg tatggcgaga tcgatcccgt cgttttacaa
     1861 cgtcgtgact gggaaaaccc tggcgttacc caacttaatc gccttgcagc acatccccct
     1921 ttcgccagct ggcgtaatag cgaagaggcc cgcaccgatc gcccttccca acagttgcgc
     1981 agcctgaatg gcgaatggcg ctttgcctgg tttccggcac cagaagcggt gccggaaagc
     2041 tggctggagt gcgatcttcc tgaggccgat actgtcgtcg tcccctcaaa ctggcagatg
     2101 cacggttacg atgcgcccat ctacaccaac gtgacctatc ccattacggt caatccgccg
     2161 tttgttccca cggagaatcc gacgggttgt tactcgctca catttaatgt tgatgaaagc
     2221 tggctacagg aaggccagac gcgaattatt tttgatggcg ttaactcggc gtttcatctg
     2281 tggtgcaacg ggcgctgggt cggttacggc caggacagtc gtttgccgtc tgaatttgac
     2341 ctgagcgcat ttttacgcgc cggagaaaac cgcctcgcgg tgatggtgct gcgctggagt
     2401 gacggcagtt atctggaaga tcaggatatg tggcggatga gcggcatttt ccgtgacgtc
     2461 tcgttgctgc ataaaccgac tacacaaatc agcgatttcc atgttgccac tcgctttaat
     2521 gatgatttca gccgcgctgt actggaggct gaagttcaga tgtgcggcga gttgcgtgac
     2581 tacctacggg taacagtttc tttatggcag ggtgaaacgc aggtcgccag cggcaccgcg
     2641 cctttcggcg gtgaaattat cgatgagcgt ggtggttatg ccgatcgcgt cacactacgt
     2701 ctgaacgtcg aaaacccgaa actgtggagc gccgaaatcc cgaatctcta tcgtgcggtg
     2761 gttgaactgc acaccgccga cggcacgctg attgaagcag aagcctgcga tgtcggtttc
     2821 cgcgaggtgc ggattgaaaa tggtctgctg ctgctgaacg gcaagccgtt gctgattcga
     2881 ggcgttaacc gtcacgagca tcatcctctg catggtcagg tcatggatga gcagacgatg
     2941 gtgcaggata tcctgctgat gaagcagaac aactttaacg ccgtgcgctg ttcgcattat
     3001 ccgaaccatc cgctgtggta cacgctgtgc gaccgctacg gcctgtatgt ggtggatgaa
     3061 gccaatattg aaacccacgg catggtgcca atgaatcgtc tgaccgatga tccgcgctgg
     3121 ctaccggcga tgagcgaacg cgtaacgcga atggtgcagc gcgatcgtaa tcacccgagt
     3181 gtgatcatct ggtcgctggg gaatgaatca ggccacggcg ctaatcacga cgcgctgtat
     3241 cgctggatca aatctgtcga tccttcccgc ccggtgcagt atgaaggcgg cggagccgac
     3301 accacggcca ccgatattat ttgcccgatg tacgcgcgcg tggatgaaga ccagcccttc
     3361 ccggctgtgc cgaaatggtc catcaaaaaa tggctttcgc tacctggaga gacgcgcccg
     3421 ctgatccttt gcgaatacgc ccacgcgatg ggtaacagtc ttggcggttt cgctaaatac
     3481 tggcaggcgt ttcgtcagta tccccgttta cagggcggct tcgtctggga ctgggtggat
     3541 cagtcgctga ttaaatatga tgaaaacggc aacccgtggt cggcttacgg cggtgatttt
     3601 ggcgatacgc cgaacgatcg ccagttctgt atgaacggtc tggtctttgc cgaccgcacg
     3661 ccgcatccag cgctgacgga agcaaaacac cagcagcagt ttttccagtt ccgtttatcc
     3721 gggcaaacca tcgaagtgac cagcgaatac ctgttccgtc atagcgataa cgagctcctg
     3781 cactggatgg tggcgctgga tggtaagccg ctggcaagcg gtgaagtgcc tctggatgtc
     3841 gctccacaag gtaaacagtt gattgaactg cctgaactac cgcagccgga gagcgccggg
     3901 caactctggc tcacagtacg cgtagtgcaa ccgaacgcga ccgcatggtc agaagccggg
     3961 cacatcagcg cctggcagca gtggcgtctg gcggaaaacc tcagtgtgac gctccccgcc
     4021 gcgtcccacg ccatcccgca tctgaccacc agcgaaatgg atttttgcat cgagctgggt
     4081 aataagcgtt ggcaatttaa ccgccagtca ggctttcttt cacagatgtg gattggcgat
     4141 aaaaaacaac tgctgacgcc gctgcgcgat cagttcaccc gtgcaccgct ggataacgac
     4201 attggcgtaa gtgaagcgac ccgcattgac cctaacgcct gggtcgaacg ctggaaggcg
     4261 gcgggccatt accaggccga agcagcgttg ttgcagtgca cggcagatac acttgctgat
     4321 gcggtgctga ttacgaccgc tcacgcgtgg cagcatcagg ggaaaacctt atttatcagc
     4381 cggaaaacct accggattga tggtagtggt caaatggcga ttaccgttga tgttgaagtg
     4441 gcgagcgata caccgcatcc ggcgcggatt ggcctgaact gccagctggc gcaggtagca
     4501 gagcgggtaa actggctcgg attagggccg caagaaaact atcccgaccg ccttactgcc
     4561 gcctgttttg accgctggga tctgccattg tcagacatgt ataccccgta cgtcttcccg
     4621 agcgaaaacg gtctgcgctg cgggacgcgc gaattgaatt atggcccaca ccagtggcgc
     4681 ggcgacttcc agttcaacat cagccgctac agtcaacagc aactgatgga aaccagccat
     4741 cgccatctgc tgcacgcgga agaaggcaca tggctgaata tcgacggttt ccatatgggg
     4801 attggtggcg acgactcctg gagcccgtca gtatcggcgg aattccagct gagcgccggt
     4861 cgctaccatt accagttggt ctggtgtcaa aaataactcg agactagagg gccctattct
     4921 atagtgtcac ctaaatgcta gagctcgctg atcagcctcg actgtgcctt ctagttgcca
     4981 gccatctgtt gtttgcccct cccccgtgcc ttccttgacc ctggaaggtg ccactcccac
     5041 tgtcctttcc taataaaatg aggaaattgc atcgcattgt ctgagtaggt gtcattctat
     5101 tctggggggt ggggtggggc aggacagcaa gggggaggat tgggaagaca atagcaggca
     5161 tgctggggat gcggtgggct ctatggcttc tgaggcggaa agaaccagct ggggctctag
     5221 ggggtatccc cnnnnnnnnn nnnnnnnnnn nnnnnnnnnn nnnnnnnnnn nnnnnnnnnn
     5281 nnnnnnnnnn nnnnnnnnnn nnnnnnnnnn nnnnnnnnnn nnnnnnnnnn nnnnnnnnnn
     5341 nnnnnnnnnn nnnnncgccg gctttccccg tcaagctcta aatcggggca nnnnnnnnnn
     5401 nnnnnnnnnn nnnnnnnnnn nnnnnnnnnn nnnnnnnnnn nnnnnnnann nnnnnnnnnn
     5461 nnnnnnnnnn nnnnnnnnnn nnnnnnnnnn nnnnnnncct ttgacgttgg agtccacgtt
     5521 ctttaatagt ggactcttgt tccaaactgg aacaacactc aaccctatct cggtctattc
     5581 ttttgattta taagggattt tggggatttc ggcctattgg ttaaaaaatg agctgattta
     5641 acaaaaattt aacgcgaatt aattctgtgg aatgtgtgtc agttagggtg tggaaagtcc
     5701 ccaggctccc caggcaggca gaagtatgca aagcatgcat ctcaattagt cagcaaccag
     5761 gtgtggaaag tccccaggct ccccagcagg cagaagtatg caaagcatgc atctcaatta
     5821 gtcagcaacc atagtcccgc ccctaactcc gcccatcccg cccctaactc cgcccagttc
     5881 cgcccattct ccgccccatg gctgactaat tttttttatt tatgcagagg ccgaggccgc
     5941 ctctgcctct gagctattcc agaagtagtg aggaggcttt tttggaggcc taggcttttg
     6001 caaaaagctc ccgggagctt gtatatccat tttcggatct gatcaagaga caggatgagg
     6061 atcgtttcgc atgattgaac aagatggatt gcacgcaggt tctccggccg cttgggtgga
     6121 gaggctattc ggctatgact gggcacaaca gacaatcggc tgctctgatg ccgccgtgtt
     6181 ccggctgtca gcgcaggggc gcccggttct ttttgtcaag accgacctgt ccggtgccct
     6241 gaatgaactg caggacgagg cagcgcggct atcgtggctg gccacgacgg gcgttccttg
     6301 cgcagctgtg ctcgacgttg tcactgaagc gggaagggac tggctgctat tgggcgaagt
     6361 gccggggcag gatctcctgt catctcacct tgctcctgcc gagaaagtat ccatcatggc
     6421 tgatgcaatg cggcggctgc atacgcttga tccggctacc tgcccattcg accaccaagc
     6481 gaaacatcgc atcgagcgag cacgtactcg gatggaagcc ggtcttgtcg atcaggatga
     6541 tctggacgaa gagcatcagg ggctcgcgcc agccgaactg ttcgccaggc tcaaggcgcg
     6601 catgcccgac ggcgaggatc tcgtcgtgac ccatggcgat gcctgcttgc cgaatatcat
     6661 ggtggaaaat ggccgctttt ctggattcat cgactgtggc cggctgggtg tggcggaccg
     6721 ctatcaggac atagcgttgg ctacccgtga tattgctgaa gagcttggcg gcgaatgggc
     6781 tgaccgcttc ctcgtgcttt acggtatcgc cgctcccgat tcgcagcgca tcgccttcta
     6841 tcgccttctt gacgagttct tctgagcggg actctggggt tcgaaatgac cgaccaagcg
     6901 acgcccaacc tgccatcacg agatttcgat tccaccgccg ccttctatga aaggttgggc
     6961 ttcggaatcg ttttccggga cgccggctgg atgatcctcc agcgcgggga tctcatgctg
     7021 gagttcttcg cccaccccaa cttgtttatt gcagcttata atggttacaa ataaagcaat
     7081 agcatcacaa atttcacaaa taaagcattt ttttcactgc attctagttg tggtttgtcc
     7141 aaactcatca atgtatctta tcatgtctgt ataccgtcga cctctagcta gagcttggcg
     7201 taatcatggt catagctgtt tcctgtgtga aattgttatc cgctcacaat tccacacaac
     7261 atacgagccg gaagcataaa gtgtaaagcc tggggtgcct aatgagtgag ctaactcaca
     7321 ttaattgcgt tgcgctcact gcccgctttc cagtcgggaa acctgtcgtg ccagctgcat
     7381 taatgaatcg gccaacgcgc ggggagaggc ggtttgcgta ttgggcgctc ttccgcttcc
     7441 tcgctcactg actcgctgcg ctcggtcgtt cggctgcggc gagcggtatc agctcactca
     7501 aaggcggtaa tacggttatc cacagaatca ggggataacg caggaaagaa catgtgagca
     7561 aaaggccagc aaaaggccag gaaccgtaaa aaggccgcgt tgctggcgtt tttccatagg
     7621 ctccgccccc ctgacgagca tcacaaaaat cgacgctcaa gtcagaggtg gcgaaacccg
     7681 acaggactat aaagatacca ggcgtttccc cctggaagct ccctcgtgcg ctctcctgtt
     7741 ccgaccctgc cgcttaccgg atacctgtcc gcctttctcc cttcgggaag cgtggcgctt
     7801 tctcaatgct cacgctgtag gtatctcagt tcggtgtagg tcgttcgctc caagctgggc
     7861 tgtgtgcacg aaccccccgt tcagcccgac cgctgcgcct tatccggtaa ctatcgtctt
     7921 gagtccaacc cggtaagaca cgacttatcg ccactggcag cagccactgg taacaggatt
     7981 agcagagcga ggtatgtagg cggtgctaca gagttcttga agtggtggcc taactacggc
     8041 tacactagaa ggacagtatt tggtatctgc gctctgctga agccagttac cttcggaaaa
     8101 agagttggta gctcttgatc cggcaaacaa accaccgctg gtagcggtgg tttttttgtt
     8161 tgcaagcagc agattacgcg cagaaaaaaa ggatctcaag aagatccttt gatcttttct
     8221 acggggtctg acgctcagtg gaacgaaaac tcacgttaag ggattttggt catgagatta
     8281 tcaaaaagga tcttcaccta gatcctttta aattaaaaat gaagttttaa atcaatctaa
     8341 agtatatatg agtaaacttg gtctgacagt taccaatgct taatcagtga ggcacctatc
     8401 tcagcgatct gtctatttcg ttcatccata gttgcctgac tccccgtcgt gtagataact
     8461 acgatacggg agggcttacc atctggcccc agtgctgcaa tgataccgcg agacccacgc
     8521 tcaccggctc cagatttatc agcaataaac cagccagccg gaagggccga gcgcagaagt
     8581 ggtcctgcaa ctttatccgc ctccatccag tctattaatt gttgccggga agctagagta
     8641 agtagttcgc cagttaatag tttgcgcaac gttgttgcca ttgctacagg catcgtggtg
     8701 tcacgctcgt cgtttggtat ggcttcattc agctccggtt cccaacgatc aaggcgagtt
     8761 acatgatccc ccatgttgtg caaaaaagcg gttagctcct tcggtcctcc gatcgttgtc
     8821 agaagtaagt tggccgcagt gttatcactc atggttatgg cagcactgca taattctctt
     8881 actgtcatgc catccgtaag atgcttttct gtgactggtg agtactcaac caagtcattc
     8941 tgagaatagt gtatgcggcg accgagttgc tcttgcccgg cgtcaatacg ggataatacc
     9001 gcgccacata gcagaacttt aaaagtgctc atcattggaa aacgttcttc ggggcgaaaa
     9061 ctctcaagga tcttaccgct gttgagatcc agttcgatgt aacccactcg tgcacccaac
     9121 tgatcttcag catcttttac tttcaccagc gtttctgggt gagcaaaaac aggaaggcaa
     9181 aatgccgcaa aaaagggaat aagggcgaca cggaaatgtt gaatactcat actcttcctt
     9241 tttcaatatt attgaagcat ttatcagggt tattgtctca tgagcggata catatttgaa
     9301 tgtatttaga aaaataaaca aataggggtt ccgcgcacat ttccccgaaa agtgccacct
     9361 gacgtc
//
